Addgene plasmid #14936: pCMV5 HA FoxO1
Depositing lab: Joan Massague. Depositing organization: Memorial Sloan-Kettering Cancer Center. Publication: Integration of Smad and forkhead pathways in the control of neuroepithelial and glioblastoma cell proliferation. Seoane J, Le HV, Shen L, Anderson SA, Massague J. Cell. 2004 Apr 16. 117(2):211-23. 10.1016/S0092-8674(04)00298-3 PubMed 15084259.
Backbone
  Vector backbone: HA-pCMV5
  Backbone size w/o insert (bp): 4700
  Vector type: Mammalian Expression
Growth in bacteria
  Bacterial resistance: Ampicillin, 100 μg/mL
  Growth temperature: 37°C
  Growth strain: DH5alpha
  Copy number: High Copy
Gene/Insert
  Gene/Insert name: FoxO1
  Species: M. musculus (mouse)
  Entrez Gene: Foxo1 (a.k.a. Afxh, FKHR, Fkhr1, Foxo1a)
  Tag / fusion protein: HA (N terminal on backbone)
  Cloning method: Restriction Enzyme; 5′ cloning site XbaI (not destroyed); 3′ cloning site XbaI (not destroyed)
  Sequencing primers: 5′ CMV Forward
Terms and licenses: Academic/Nonprofit Terms; Industry Terms: Not Available to Industry
Depositor comments: The XbaI fragment from Myc-FoxO1 was inserted into a modified pCMV5 vector containing an HA epitope to generate HA-FoxO1. Note that a BLAST search with Addgene's quality control sequence shows a SNP at residue 219 or the protein, K219R
How to cite: pCMV5 HA FoxO1 was a gift from Joan Massague (Addgene plasmid # 14936 ; http://n2t.net/addgene:14936 ; RRID:Addgene_14936)
