[The description below was written by a language model from this plasmid's Addgene catalogue record.]
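Description:
pCMV5 HA FoxO1 is a mammalian expression plasmid that produces mouse FoxO1 (Foxo1, also known as FKHR) carrying an N-terminal HA epitope tag. The backbone is a modified pCMV5 of about 4.7 kb into which an HA coding sequence had been introduced, so the tag is supplied by the vector rather than by the insert. As the vector name and the listed CMV forward sequencing primer indicate, expression is driven by the cytomegalovirus promoter, which gives strong constitutive transcription in transfected mammalian cells. In bacteria the plasmid is maintained at high copy number under ampicillin selection. The record lists no mammalian selection marker, and no feature table is available to confirm other backbone elements such as the origin of replication or polyadenylation signal.

The FoxO1 insert was transferred as an XbaI fragment from an earlier Myc-tagged FoxO1 construct, and XbaI sites are retained at both ends. Because the same enzyme flanks both sides, the cloning was non-directional and the fragment can be excised again with a single digest. The repository's quality-control sequencing shows a single-residue difference from the reference protein, K219R, which users should bear in mind when interpreting functional results.

FoxO1 is a forkhead-family transcription factor, and the HA tag allows the overexpressed protein to be detected or immunoprecipitated with anti-HA antibodies, distinguishing it from endogenous FoxO1. The associated publication concerns the integration of Smad and forkhead pathways in controlling neuroepithelial and glioblastoma cell proliferation, which fits use of the plasmid in transient overexpression, protein interaction and transcriptional regulation studies.
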