>Addgene plasmid #14936 | pCMV5 HA FoxO1 | addgene partial sequence | sequence record 21514 | CMV-F 5'-CGCAAATGGGCGGTAGGCGTG-3'
GCAGAGCTCGTTTAGTGACCGTCAGAATTGCAGTGACCATGGATTATCCGTATGATGTTCCTGATTATGC
ATACCCCTACGACGTGCCAGACTACGCGGAATTCAGATCTGGTACCACGCGTATCGATAAGCTTGCATGC
CTGCAGGTCGACTCTAGAGTCACCATGGCCGAGGCGCCCCAGGTGGTGGAGACCGACCCGGACTTCGAGC
CGCTGCCCCGGCAGCGCTCCTGTACCTGGCCGCTGCCCAGGCCGGAGTTTAACCAGTCCAACTCGACCAC
CTCCAGTCCGGCGCCGTCGGGCGGCGCGGCCGCCAACCCCGACGCCGCGGCGAGCCTGGCCTCGGCGTCC
GCTGTCAGCACCGACTTTATGAGCAACCTGAGCCTGCTGGAGGAGAGTGAGGACTTCGCGCGGGCGCCAG
GCTGCGTGGCCGTGGCGGCGGCGG
