>Addgene plasmid #14936 | pCMV5 HA FoxO1 | addgene partial sequence | sequence record 92722 | hGH-pA-R 5'-CCAGCTTGGTTCCCAATAGA-3'
ACTTGCCCCTTGCTCCATACCACCCCCCTCCACCCCATAATATTATAGAAGGACACCTAGTCAGACAAAA
TGATGCAACTTAATTTTATTAGGACAAGGCTGGTGGGCACTGGAGTGGCAACTTCCAGGGCCAGGAGAGG
CACTGGGGAGGGGTCACAGGGATGCCACCCGGGATCCTCTAGAATTCAGCGGCCGCTTTTTTTTTTTTTT
TTTTTTTTTTTTTTTTTAATCTTGAAAACTATAAGGAGGGGTGAAGGGCATCTTTGGACTGCTCCTCAGT
TCCTGCTGT
