>Addgene plasmid #14936 | pCMV5 HA FoxO1 | addgene partial sequence | sequence record 97819 | mFoxo1-F 5'-aaggccatcgagagctcag-3'
CGGCGGGCTGGAAGAATTCAATTCGCCACAATCTGTCCCTTCACAGCAGGTTTATTCGAGTGCAGAATGA
AGGAACTGGAAAGAGTTCTTGGTGGATGCTCAATCCAGAGGGAGGCAAGAGCGGAAAATCACCCCGGAGA
AGAGCTGCGTCCATGGACAACAACAGTAAATTTGCTAAGAGCCGAGGGCGGGCTGCTAAGAAAAAAGCAT
CTCTCCAGTCTGGGCAAGAGGGTCCTGGAGACAGCCCTGGGTCTCAGTTTTCTAAGTGGCCTGCGAGTCC
TGGGTCCCACAGCAACGATGACTTTGATAACTGGAGTACATTTCGTCCTCGAACCAGCTCAAATGCTAGT
ACCATCAGTGGGAGACTTTCTCCCATCATGACAGAGCAGGATGACCTGGGAGATGGGGACGTGCATTCCC
TGGTGTATCCACCCTCTGCTGCCAAGATGGCGTCTACGCTGCCCAGTCTGTCTGAAATCAGCAATCCAGA
AAACATGGAGAACCTTCTGGATAATCTCAACCTTCTCTC
